Addgene plasmid #237585: pMIHP-16238 C.HA.S
Purpose: (Empty Backbone) C.HA.S Flow Code Plasmid This plasmid is to be used with mRNAs.
Depositing lab: Adrian Liston. Depositing organization: Babraham Institute.
Backbone
  Vector backbone: p.MIHP — made from p.MIGII with the GFP element being replaced with the histone epitopes
  Vector type: Retroviral
  Tag / fusion protein: C; HA; S
Growth in bacteria
  Bacterial resistance: Ampicillin, 100 μg/mL
  Growth temperature: 30°C
  Growth strain: NEB Stable
  Copy number: Unknown
Gene/Insert
  Gene/Insert name: None
Terms and licenses: Academic/Nonprofit Terms; Industry Terms: Not Available to Industry
How to cite: pMIHP-16238 C.HA.S was a gift from Adrian Liston (Addgene plasmid # 237585 ; http://n2t.net/addgene:237585 ; RRID:Addgene_237585)
