[The description below was written by a language model from this plasmid's Addgene catalogue record and pLannotate feature annotations shown in this document.]
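Description:
pMIHP-16238 C.HA.S is an empty-backbone gammaretroviral vector of about 6.4 kb. It belongs to the p.MIHP series, which was derived from p.MIGII by replacing the GFP reporter with a histone carrying epitope tags. The viral portion is MSCV-type: 5' and 3' long terminal repeats from murine embryonic stem cell virus flank the MESV Ψ packaging signal and a truncated MMLV gag segment lacking its start codon, a segment that typically extends the packaging region. In this layout the 5' LTR drives transcription of the genomic RNA. That RNA is packaged when viral proteins are supplied in trans and is then integrated into target cells. In bacteria the plasmid replicates from a high-copy ColE1/pUC-type origin and is selected with ampicillin through AmpR. The remaining annotations (fragments of TcR, env, lacI, rop, bom and lacZα, plus the lac promoter and operator) appear to be non-functional backbone remnants.

Downstream of gag, an EMCV IRES precedes the mouse histone H2B coding sequence (H2bc3), so the reporter is translated cap-independently from the same transcript as anything cloned upstream. No insert is present. The catalogue lists three tags (C, HA and S), which make up this plasmid's "Flow Code" epitope combination. Only an HA fragment is annotated after the histone, so the C and S tags were presumably not recognised by the annotation tool. Fusing the epitopes to a histone would be expected to place them in the nucleus, where antibody staining could read out the combination by flow cytometry and distinguish cells carrying different constructs. The record says the plasmid is to be used with mRNAs but does not elaborate on this.
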