Features (pLannotate 1.2.2; 20 found; start..end, strand, type, name):
     32..233     -  CDS            TcR (fragment): tetracycline efflux protein; tet; confers resistance to tetracycline
    234..332     +  CDS            env (fragment): murine leukemia virus gPr80 envelope polyprotein precursor; env; proteolytically cleaved into gp70SU and p15TM subunits
    374..890     +  LTR            5' LTR: 5' long terminal repeat from murine embryonic stem cell virus
    954..1295    +  misc_feature   MESV Ψ: packaging signal of murine embryonic stem cell virus
   1362..1778    +  CDS            gag (truncated): truncated Moloney murine leukemia virus (MMLV) gag gene lacking the start codon
   1837..2397    +  misc_feature   IRES: internal ribosome entry site (IRES) of the encephalomyocarditis virus (EMCV)
   2400..2777    +  CDS            H2bc3: H2B1B_MOUSE - Also known as Hist1h2bb Experimental evidence at protein level: Swiss-Prot protein existence level 1. Core component of nucleosome. Nucleosomes wrap and compact DNA into chromatin, limiting DNA accessibility to the cellular machineries which require DNA as a template. Histones thereby play a central role in transcription regulation, DNA repair, DNA replication and chromosomal stability. DNA accessibility is regulated via a complex set of post-translational modifications of histones, also called histone code, and nucleosome remodeling. From Mus musculus (Mouse).
   2874..2900    +  CDS            3xHA (fragment): three tandem HA epitope tags
   2992..3022    +  misc_feature   MCS (fragment): pUC18/19 multiple cloning site
   3142..3656    +  LTR            3' LTR: 3' long terminal repeat from murine embryonic stem cell virus
   3818..3834    -  protein_bind   lac operator: The lac repressor binds to the lac operator to inhibit transcription in E. coli. This inhibition can be relieved by adding lactose or isopropyl-β-D-thiogalactopyranoside (IPTG). lac repressor encoded by lacI
   3842..3872    -  promoter       lac promoter: promoter for the E. coli lac operon
   3887..3908    -  protein_bind   CAP binding site: CAP binding activates transcription in the presence of cAMP. E. coli catabolite activator protein
   3921..4013    -  CDS            lacI (fragment): lac repressor; lacI; The lac repressor binds to the lac operator to inhibit transcription in E. coli. This inhibition can be relieved by adding lactose or isopropyl-β-D-thiogalactopyranoside (IPTG).
   4196..4784    -  rep_origin     ori: high-copy-number ColE1/pMB1/pBR322/pUC origin of replication
   4955..5815    -  CDS            AmpR: β-lactamase; bla; confers resistance to ampicillin, carbenicillin, and related antibiotics
   5816..5920    -  promoter       AmpR promoter: bla
   6015..6050    +  CDS            rop (fragment): Rop protein, which maintains plasmids at low copy number; rop
   6152..6251    +  misc_feature   bom (fragment): basis of mobility region from pBR322
   6257..32      -  CDS            lacZα (fragment) (across the origin): LacZα fragment of β-galactosidase; lacZ fragment
>Addgene plasmid #237585 | pMIHP-16238 C.HA.S | addgene full sequence | sequence record 477147 | Addgene NGS Result
TTTTCCCAGTCACGACGTTGTAAAACGACGGCGCAAGGAATGGTGCATGCAAGGAGATGGCGCCCAACAG
TCCCCCGGCCACGGGGCCTGCCACCATACCCACGCCGAAACAAGCGCTCATGAGCCCGAAGTGGCGAGCC
CGATCTTCCCCATCGGTGATGTCGGCGATATAGGCGCCAGCAACCGCACCTGTGGCGCCGGTGATGCCGG
CCACGATGCGTCCGGCGTAGAGGCGATTAGTCCAATTTGTTAAAGACAGGATATCAGTGGTCCAGGCTCT
AGTTTTGACTCAACAATATCACCAGCTGAAGCCTATAGAGTACGAGCCATAGATAAAATAAAAGATTTTA
TTTAGTCTCCAGAAAAAGGGGGGAATGAAAGACCCCACCTGTAGGTTTGGCAAGCTAGCTTAAGTAACGC
CATTTTGCAAGGCATGGAAAATACATAACTGAGAATAGAGAAGTTCAGATCAAGGTTAGGAACAGAGAGA
CAGCAGAATATGGGCCAAACAGGATATCTGTGGTAAGCAGTTCCTGCCCCGGCTCAGGGCCAAGAACAGA
TGGTCCCCAGATGCGGTCCCGCCCTCAGCAGTTTCTAGAGAACCATCAGATGTTTCCAGGGTGCCCCAAG
GACCTGAAATGACCCTGTGCCTTATTTGAACTAACCAATCAGTTCGCTTCTCGCTTCTGTTCGCGCGCTT
CTGCTCCCCGAGCTCAATAAAAGAGCCCACAACCCCTCACTCGGCGCGCCAGTCCTCCGATAGACTGCGT
CGCCCGGGTACCCGTATTCCCAATAAAGCCTCTTGCTGTTTGCATCCGAATCGTGGACTCGCTGATCCTT
GGGAGGGTCTCCTCAGATTGATTGACTGCCCACCTCGGGGGTCTTTCATTTGGAGGTTCCACCGAGATTT
GGAGACCCCTGCCCAGGGACCACCGACCCCCCCGCCGGGAGGTAAGCTGGCCAGCGGTCGTTTCGTGTCT
GTCTCTGTCTTTGTGCGTGTTTGTGCCGGCATCTAATGTTTGCGCCTGCGTCTGTACTAGTTAGCTAACT
AGCTCTGTATCTGGCGGACCCGTGGTGGAACTGACGAGTTCTGAACACCCGGCCGCAACCCTGGGAGACG
TCCCAGGGACTTTGGGGGCCGTTTTTGTGGCCCGACCTGAGGAAGGGAGTCGATGTGGAATCCGACCCCG
TCAGGATATGTGGTTCTGGTAGGAGACGAGAACCTAAAACAGTTCCCGCCTCCGTCTGAATTTTTGCTTT
CGGTTTGGAACCGAAGCCGCGCGTCTTGTCTGCTGCAGCGCTGCAGCATCGTTCTGTGTTGTCTCTGTCT
GACTGTGTTTCTGTATTTGTCTGAAAATTAGGGCCAGACTGTTACCACTCCCTTAAGTTTGACCTTAGGT
CACTGGAAAGATGTCGAGCGGATCGCTCACAACCAGTCGGTAGATGTCAAGAAGAGACGTTGGGTTACCT
TCTGCTCTGCAGAATGGCCAACCTTTAACGTCGGATGGCCGCGAGACGGCACCTTTAACCGAGACCTCAT
CACCCAGGTTAAGATCAAGGTCTTTTCACCTGGCCCGCATGGACACCCAGACCAGGTCCCCTACATCGTG
ACCTGGGAAGCCTTGGCTTTTGACCCCCCTCCCTGGGTCAAGCCCTTTGTACACCCTAAGCCTCCGCCTC
CTCTTCCTCCATCCGCCCCGTCTCTCCCCCTTGAACCTCCTCGTTCGACCCCGCCTCGATCCTCCCTTTA
TCCAGCCCTCACTCCTTCTCTAGGCGCCGGAATTCCGAACAGTCTTCCGTAATAGAAGACACAAGGCTCG
AGCGGGATCAATTCCGCCCCCCCCCTAACGTTACTGGCCGAAGCCGCTTGGAATAAGGCCGGTGTGCGTT
TGTCTATATGTTATTTTCCACCATATTGCCGTCTTTTGGCAATGTGAGGGCCCGGAAACCTGGCCCTGTC
TTCTTGACGAGCATTCCTAGGGGTCTTTCCCCTCTCGCCAAAGGAATGCAAGGTCTGTTGAATGTCGTGA
AGGAAGCAGTTCCTCTGGAAGCTTCTTGAAGACAAACAACGTCTGTAGCGACCCTTTGCAGGCAGCGGAA
CCCCCCACCTGGCGACAGGTGCCTCTGCGGCCAAAAGCCACGTGTATAAGATACACCTGCAAAGGCGGCA
CAACCCCAGTGCCACGTTGTGAGTTGGATAGTTGTGGAAAGAGTCAAATGGCTCTCCTCAAGCGTATTCA
ACAAGGGGCTGAAGGATGCCCAGAAGGTACCCCATTGTATGGGATCTGATCTGGGGCCTCGGTGCACATG
CTTTACATGTGTTTAGTCGAGGTTAAAAAAACGTCTAGGCCCCCCGAACCACGGGGACGTGGTTTTCCTT
TGAAAAACACGATAATACCATGCCAGAGCCTTCTAAGTCTGCACCAGCCCCTAAGAAGGGATCTAAGAAA
GCCATCTCTAAGGCGCAGAAGAAGGATGGCAAGAAGCGCAAGCGCAGCCGCAAGGAGAGCTATTCGGTGT
ACGTGTACAAGGTGCTGAAGCAAGTGCACCCCGACACCGGCATCTCCTCCAAGGCCATGGGCATCATGAA
CTCGTTCGTGAACGACATCTTCGAGCGCATCGCGAGCGAGGCGTCCCGCCTGGCGCATTACAACAAGCGC
TCGACCATCACGTCCCGGGAGATCCAGACGGCCGTGCGCCTGCTGCTGCCCGGGGAGCTGGCCAAGCACG
CCGTGTCGGAGGGCACTAAGGCCGTCACCAAGTACACCAGCTCCAAGGACCCACCGGTCGCCACCGGATC
CACGGTCGCCACCATGGGCGAGGACCAGGTGGACCCCAGGCTGATCGACGGCAAGGGAGGAGGCGGGGGA
GGGTACCCATACGATGTGCCAGATTACGCTGGAGGAGGCGGGGGAGGGAAGGAGACCGCCGCCGCCAAGT
TCGAGAGGCAGCACATGGACAGCGGCATGCTGATGGTGTAAGCGGCCGCGACTCTAGAGTCGACCTGCAG
GCATGCAAGCTTCAGGTAGCCGGCTAACGTTAACAACCGGTACCTCTAGAACTATAGCTAGCATGCGCAA
ATTTAAAGCGCTGATATCGATAAAATAAAAGATTTTATTTAGTCTCCAGAAAAAGGGGGGAATGAAAGAC
CCCACCTGTAGGTTTGGCAAGCTAGCTTAAGTAACGCCATTTTGCAAGGCATGGAAAATACATAACTGAG
AATAGAGAAGTTCAGATCAAGGTTAGGAACAGAGAGACAGCAGAATATGGGCCAAACAGGATATCTGTGG
TAAGCAGTTCCTGCCCCGGCTCAGGGCCAAGAACAGATGGTCCCCAGATGCGGTCCCGCCCTCAGCAGTT
TCTAGAGAACCATCAGATGTTTCCAGGGTGCCCCAAGGACCTGAAATGACCCTGTGCCTTATTTGAACTA
ACCAATCAGTTCGCTTCTCGCTTCTGTTCGCGCGCTTCTGCTCCCCGAGCTCAATAAAAGAGCCCACAAC
CCCTCACTCGGCGCGCCAGTCCTCCGATAGACTGCGTCGCCCGGGTACCCGTGTATCCAATAAACCCTCT
TGCAGTTGCATCCGACTTGTGGTCTCGCTGTTCCTTGGGAGGGTCTCCTCTGAGTGATTGACTACCCGTC
AGCGGGGGTCTTTCATGGGTAACAGTTTCTTGAAGTTGGAGAACAACATTCTGAGGGTAGGAGTCGAATA
TTAAGTAATCCTGACTCAATTAGCCACTGTTTTGAATCCACATACTCCAATACTCCTGAAATAGTTCATT
ATGGACAGCGCAGAAAGAGCTGGGGAGAATTGTGAAATTGTTATCCGCTCACAATTCCACACAACATACG
AGCCGGAAGCATAAAGTGTAAAGCCTGGGGTGCCTAATGAGTGAGCTAACTCACATTAATTGCGTTGCGC
TCACTGCCCGCTTTCCAGTCGGGAAACCTGTCGTGCCAGCTGCATTAATGAATCGGCCAACGCGCGGGGA
GAGGCGGTTTGCGTATTGGGCGCTCTTCCGCTTCCTCGCTCACTGACTCGCTGCGCTCGGTCGTTCGGCT
GCGGCGAGCGGTATCAGCTCACTCAAAGGCGGTAATACGGTTATCCACAGAATCAGGGGATAACGCAGGA
AAGAACATGTGAGCAAAAGGCCAGCAAAAGGCCAGGAACCGTAAAAAGGCCGCGTTGCTGGCGTTTTTCC
ATAGGCTCCGCCCCCCTGACGAGCATCACAAAAATCGACGCTCAAGTCAGAGGTGGCGAAACCCGACAGG
ACTATAAAGATACCAGGCGTTTCCCCCTGGAAGCTCCCTCGTGCGCTCTCCTGTTCCGACCCTGCCGCTT
ACCGGATACCTGTCCGCCTTTCTCCCTTCGGGAAGCGTGGCGCTTTCTCATAGCTCACGCTGTAGGTATC
TCAGTTCGGTGTAGGTCGTTCGCTCCAAGCTGGGCTGTGTGCACGAACCCCCCGTTCAGCCCGACCGCTG
CGCCTTATCCGGTAACTATCGTCTTGAGTCCAACCCGGTAAGACACGACTTATCGCCACTGGCAGCAGCC
ACTGGTAACAGGATTAGCAGAGCGAGGTATGTAGGCGGTGCTACAGAGTTCTTGAAGTGGTGGCCTAACT
ACGGCTACACTAGAAGAACAGTATTTGGTATCTGCGCTCTGCTGAAGCCAGTTACCTTCGGAAAAAGAGT
TGGTAGCTCTTGATCCGGCAAACAAACCACCGCTGGTAGCGGTGGTTTTTTTGTTTGCAAGCAGCAGATT
ACGCGCAGAAAAAAAGGATCTCAAGAAGATCCTTTGATCTTTTCTACGGGGTCTGACGCTCAGTGGAACG
AAAACTCACGTTAAGGGATTTTGGTCATGAGATTATCAAAAAGGATCTTCACCTAGATCCTTTTAAATTA
AAAATGAAGTTTTAAATCAATCTAAAGTATATATGAGTAAACTTGGTCTGACAGTTACCAATGCTTAATC
AGTGAGGCACCTATCTCAGCGATCTGTCTATTTCGTTCATCCATAGTTGCCTGACTCCCCGTCGTGTAGA
TAACTACGATACGGGAGGGCTTACCATCTGGCCCCAGTGCTGCAATGATACCGCGAGACCCACGCTCACC
GGCTCCAGATTTATCAGCAATAAACCAGCCAGCCGGAAGGGCCGAGCGCAGAAGTGGTCCTGCAACTTTA
TCCGCCTCCATCCAGTCTATTAATTGTTGCCGGGAAGCTAGAGTAAGTAGTTCGCCAGTTAATAGTTTGC
GCAACGTTGTTGCCATTGCTACAGGCATCGTGGTGTCACGCTCGTCGTTTGGTATGGCTTCATTCAGCTC
CGGTTCCCAACGATCAAGGCGAGTTACATGATCCCCCATGTTGTGCAAAAAAGCGGTTAGCTCCTTCGGT
CCTCCGATCGTTGTCAGAAGTAAGTTGGCCGCAGTGTTATCACTCATGGTTATGGCAGCACTGCATAATT
CTCTTACTGTCATGCCATCCGTAAGATGCTTTTCTGTGACTGGTGAGTACTCAACCAAGTCATTCTGAGA
ATAGTGTATGCGGCGACCGAGTTGCTCTTGCCCGGCGTCAATACGGGATAATACCGCGCCACATAGCAGA
ACTTTAAAAGTGCTCATCATTGGAAAACGTTCTTCGGGGCGAAAACTCTCAAGGATCTTACCGCTGTTGA
GATCCAGTTCGATGTAACCCACTCGTGCACCCAACTGATCTTCAGCATCTTTTACTTTCACCAGCGTTTC
TGGGTGAGCAAAAACAGGAAGGCAAAATGCCGCAAAAAAGGGAATAAGGGCGACACGGAAATGTTGAATA
CTCATACTCTTCCTTTTTCAATATTATTGAAGCATTTATCAGGGTTATTGTCTCATGAGCGGATACATAT
TTGAATGTATTTAGAAAAATAAACAAATAGGGGTTCCGCGCACATTTCCCCGAAAAGTGCCACCTGACGT
CTAAGAAACCATTATTATCATGACATTAACCTATAAAAATAGGCGTATCACGAGGCCCTTTCGTCTCGCG
CGTTTCGGTGATGACGGTGAAAACCTCTGACACATGCAGCTCCCGGAGACGGTCACAGCTTGTCTGTAAG
CGGATGCCGGGAGCAGACAAGCCCGTCAGGGCGCGTCAGCGGGTGTTGGCGGGTGTCGGGGCTGGCTTAA
CTATGCGGCATCAGAGCAGATTGTACTGAGAGTGCACCATATGCGGTGTGAAATACCGCACAGATGCGTA
AGGAGAAAATACCGCATCAGGCGCCATTCGCCATTCAGGCTGCGCAACTGTTGGGAAGGGCGATCGGTGC
GGGCCTCTTCGCTATTACGCCAGCTGGCGAAAGGGGGATGTGCTGCAAGGCGATTAAGTTGGGTAACGCC
AGGG
